>Addgene plasmid #34310 | KHBD00156 | depositor partial sequence | sequence record 40877 | KHBD00156 sequence 1326 bps
ATGCATCGGATACATGACGACGAGTATTCCGAGGATGCCAAGGAATCGGACTTTAAGAGTTCGATTCAGA
AGGAGATATCAGTGAAGTCGAGACACCAAATTTCCATACCAGACATATGCTCAGATGCTGTTAAGAACAA
TTGTTTTCCGCCGACTGGCTTTCTCAATAACTCGATCACCTTTGCCTCACATGTAGTTAAGTGCAGCTCA
CCGGCCTCGAGCATCGATGAATCCTCAACGGCGGCCCAGCAGCACGAATCCAATCCACACATGCATATAC
AGGGTCAGCATATGATGGCTCCCGTTCCCGATCTGGGTTTCTACAATGTGCCCGAGTTCATATCCGAGCA
GGAGAAGCTCATGTTCTCCGATGCAGAGAGATTCTTGCGGTCGAAGGATAATGAGGTGTGCAACAATGAT
TTCAGCTATATGCACGATGAGTTCGCCATGCGGAAGTACTATCATCCGTTATTTGCTCATGGCATATGCC
GTTGGCCTGGTTGCGAAATGGATTTGGAAGACATCACATCGTTTGTCAAGCATCTGAATACGGAACATGG
TTTGGACGATCGATCAACAGCACAGGCACGGGTTCAAATGCAAGTTGTCTCCCAGCTGGAATCCCACCTG
CAAAAAGAACGAGATCGCTTGCAGGCAATGATGCATCACTTGTATTTGTCCAAGCAGCTTTTGTCTCCCA
CCAAAATCGACAGGAAGGACGTGCCCGGAAGAGAGGGAAAGTTTTGCCGGAGTCCGCTTACCGTAAATAG
CATAGGCCGACCCATCCGACAAACAAATTCACCGAGTCCTCTGAATCTTCCAATGGTTAATTCCACCAAC
TTGTGCTCGATCAAAAAGAGAAACCACGACAAAAATACATTTTCCATAAATGGGGGATTACCCTATATGC
TTGAAAGAGCAGGTCTTGATGTGCAACAGGAAATCCATCGAAACAGAGAGTTTTATAAGAATGCTGATGT
ACGACCGCCTTTTACTTATGCTTCCCTCATAAGACAGGCTATAATTGACTCCCCTGACAAGCAGTTAACC
CTAAACGAAATCTACAACTGGTTCCAAAACACATTTTGCTACTTCCGGCGCAACGCAGCTACGTGGAAGA
ACGCAGTCCGGCACAATCTGTCCCTTCATAAGTGCTTTATGCGGGTTGAGAATGTGAAAGGAGCAGTTTG
GACTGTCGATGAGATTGAGTTTTACAAAAGACGACCGCAGCGCACTGCTGGCATTGGTAACAATCTAACC
GGTGCTACCAATTCGCCGGACACTAACTATTTTGTAGCCATGAACATTGGGTATGTGGGTCTCAAA
