>Addgene plasmid #34310 | KHBD00156 | addgene partial sequence | sequence record 41984 | M13-Rev 5'-CAGGAAACAGCTATGACC-3'
TTTTATTTTGACTGATAGTGACCTGTTCGTTGCAACAAATTGATAAGCAATGCTTTCTTATAATGCCAAC
TTTGTACAAGAAAGTTGGCAATTTGAGACCCACATACCCAATGTTCATGGCTACAAAATAGTTAGTGTCC
GGCGAATTGGTAGCACCGGTTAGATTGTTACCAATGCCAGCAGTGCGCTGCGGTCGTCTTTTGTAAAACT
CAATCTCATCGACAGTCCAAACTGCTCCTTTCACATTCTCAACCCGCATAAAGCACTTATGAAGGGACAG
ATTGTGCCGGACTGCGTTCTTCCACGTAGCTGCGTTGCGCCGGAAGTAGCAAAATGTGTTTTGGAACCAG
TTGTAGATTTCGTTTAGGGTTAACTGCTTGTCAGGGGAGTCAATTATAGCCTGTCTTATGAGGGAAGCAT
AAGTAAAAGGCGGTCGTACATCAGCATTCTTATAAAACTCTCTGTTTCGATGGATTTCCTGTTGCACATC
AAGACCTGCTCTTTCAAGCATATAGGGTAATCCCCCATTTATGGAAAATGTATTTTTGTCGTGGTTTCTC
TTTTTGATCGAGCACAAGTTGGTGGAATTAACCATTGGAAGATTCAGAGGACTCGGTGAATTTGTTTGTC
GGATGGGTCGGCCTATGCTATTTACGGTAAGCGGACTCCGGCAAAACTTTCCC
