[The description below was written by a language model from this plasmid's Addgene catalogue record.]
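Description:
KHBD00156 is a Gateway entry-type clone built in the pDONR221 donor vector backbone, carrying the open reading frame of the Drosophila melanogaster gene CG16899. This annotation now maps to FoxP (also known as dFoxP or fd85E), a forkhead-family transcription factor gene. The insert is recorded as 1326 bp in a backbone of about 2.5 kb once the donor cassette has been replaced. The plasmid is a high-copy bacterial construct selected with kanamycin. The catalogue entry lists no feature table, so the origin of replication and the exact attachment sites are not stated explicitly. A pDONR221-derived clone made by Gateway recombination would normally have the insert flanked by attL sites, with M13 forward and reverse primer sites outside them for sequence verification, consistent with the sequencing primers listed.

The plasmid has no promoter intended to drive expression of the insert, and none is recorded. It serves as a shuttle source from which the ORF can be moved by LR recombination into destination vectors of choice. The depositor notes that ORFs in this collection were cloned open-ended, without a stop codon, so the coding sequence can be read through into a C-terminal tag or fusion partner supplied by the destination vector, as well as being compatible with N-terminal fusions. The clone belongs to a collection of Drosophila ORFs associated with work on automated screening of protein–DNA interactions at fly regulatory elements. This suggests its intended use is transfer into vectors for such interaction assays, although the record does not specify particular destination vectors.
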