Addgene plasmid #34310: KHBD00156
Depositing lab: Bart Deplancke. Depositing organization: Swiss Federal Institute of Technology (EPFL). Publication: Automated protein-DNA interaction screening of Drosophila regulatory elements. Korneel Hens, Jean-Daniel Feuz, Alina Isakova, Antonina Lagovitina, Andreas Massouras, Julien Bryois, Patrick Callaerts, Susan E. Celniker, Bart Deplancke. Nat Methods. 2011 Oct 30;8(12):1065-70. 10.1038/nmeth.1763 PubMed 22037703.
Backbone
  Vector backbone: pDONR221
  Backbone manufacturer: Invitrogen
  Backbone size w/o insert (bp): 2536
  Vector type: Gateway Donor Vector
Growth in bacteria
  Bacterial resistance: Kanamycin, 50 μg/mL
  Growth temperature: 37°C
  Growth strain: DH5alpha
  Copy number: High Copy
Gene/Insert
  Gene/Insert name: CG16899 (alt names: FBgn0037735; CG16899)
  Species: D. melanogaster (fly)
  Insert size (bp): 1326
  Entrez Gene: FoxP (a.k.a. Dmel_CG43067, CG16899, CG32937, CG43067, DmFoxP, Dmcg16899, Dmel\CG43067, Dmel_CG16899, Dmel_CG32937, dFoxP, fd85E)
  Cloning method: Gateway Cloning
  Sequencing primers: 5′ M13F; 3′ M13R
Terms and licenses: Academic/Nonprofit Terms; Industry Terms: Not Available to Industry
Depositor comments: Please note that the ORFs in this collection were cloned open-ended (without a stop codon).
How to cite: KHBD00156 was a gift from Bart Deplancke (Addgene plasmid # 34310 ; http://n2t.net/addgene:34310 ; RRID:Addgene_34310)
